Addgene plasmid #202894: Salsa-BC53-P1E5
Purpose: Expression of barcoded reporter plasmid for PRESTO-Salsa; EGFP/BC53
Depositing lab: Noah Palm. Depositing organization: Yale University. Publication: Highly multiplexed bioactivity screening reveals human and microbiota metabolome-GPCRome interactions. Chen H, Rosen CE, Gonzalez-Hernandez JA, Song D, Potempa J, Ring AM, Palm NW. Cell. 2023 Jul 6;186(14):3095-3110.e19. doi: 10.1016/j.cell.2023.05.024. Epub 2023 Jun 14. PubMed 37321219.
Backbone
  Vector backbone: pCER206
  Vector type: Mammalian Expression
Growth in bacteria
  Bacterial resistance: Ampicillin, 100 μg/mL
  Growth temperature: 37°C
  Growth strain: DH5alpha
  Copy number: High Copy
Gene/Insert
  Gene/Insert name: EGFP/BC53
  Species: Synthetic
  Insert size (bp): 730
  Promoter: Tet Response Element (TRE)
  Cloning method: Restriction Enzyme; 5′ cloning site BsrGI (not destroyed); 3′ cloning site HindIII (not destroyed)
  Sequencing primers: 5′ Custom primer (GAAGCGCGATCACATGG)
Terms and licenses: Academic/Nonprofit Terms; Industry Terms: Not Available to Industry
How to cite: Salsa-BC53-P1E5 was a gift from Noah Palm (Addgene plasmid # 202894 ; http://n2t.net/addgene:202894 ; RRID:Addgene_202894)
