[The description below was written by a language model from this plasmid's Addgene catalogue record and pLannotate feature annotations shown in this document.]
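Description:
Salsa-BC53-P1E5 is a 5.1 kb mammalian expression plasmid built on the pCER206 backbone. It is one member of a set of barcoded reporter plasmids for PRESTO-Salsa, a highly multiplexed screening platform used to profile GPCR activation by metabolites. It is propagated in E. coli as a high-copy plasmid through a ColE1/pUC-type origin and is selected with ampicillin via the β-lactamase (AmpR) gene and its native promoter. No mammalian selection marker is annotated. The short lacI, streptomycin phosphotransferase and SV40 large T antigen matches are fragments, most likely backbone remnants rather than functional genes.

The payload is a synthetic insert of about 730 bp, EGFP/BC53, placed between BsrGI and HindIII sites under a tetracycline response element. The feature table shows tetO repeats at the centre of what appears to be a bidirectional arrangement. On one side, a TRE3G-type promoter fragment drives mammalian codon-optimised EGFP, and an SV40 poly(A) signal lies downstream, though it is annotated on the opposite strand. On the other side, a minimal CMV promoter faces an MCS fragment followed by a rabbit β-globin intron, a short globin coding fragment and the β-globin poly(A) signal; no coding sequence is annotated in that arm. The barcode (BC53) is not annotated as a feature. The cloning sites and the short gap after EGFP suggest it sits just downstream of the EGFP coding region, but the record does not state this.

Transcription from a TRE depends on a Tet transactivator. In this type of assay, receptor activation releases the transactivator, producing EGFP and a barcoded transcript. The transcript can then be sequenced to identify which receptor responded in a pooled experiment, although the record does not say which receptor is paired with BC53.
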