Features (pLannotate 1.2.2; 17 found; start..end, strand, type, name):
      2..55      +  CDS            lacI (fragment): lac repressor; lacI; The lac repressor binds to the lac operator to inhibit transcription in E. coli. This inhibition can be relieved by adding lactose or isopropyl-β-D-thiogalactopyranoside (IPTG).
    388..443     -  polyA_signal   β-globin poly(A) signal: rabbit β-globin polyadenylation signal (Gil and Proudfoot, 1987)
    518..640     -  CDS            HBB: HBB_COLGU - Experimental evidence at transcript level: Swiss-Prot protein existence level 2. Involved in oxygen transport from the lung to the various peripheral tissues. From Colobus guereza (Mantled guereza) (Eastern black-and-white colobus monkey).
    644..1216    -  intron         β-globin intron: intron from rabbit β-globin gene
   1312..1343    -  misc_feature   MCS (fragment): pUC18/19 multiple cloning site
   1437..1475    -  promoter       minimal CMV promoter: human cytomegalovirus (CMV) immediate early promoter
   1493..1708    -  protein_bind   tetracycline response element (fragment): contains seven copies of the tetracycline operator tetO tetracycline repressor TetR
   1708..1753    +  promoter       TRE3GV promoter (fragment): 3rd-generation Tet-responsive promoter that can be activated by binding of Tet-On® 3G, optimized for retroviral and lentiviral vectors
   1829..1856    +  misc_feature   MCS (fragment): pBluescript multiple cloning site
   1861..2580    +  CDS            EGFP: the original enhanced GFP (Yang et al., 1996) mammalian codon-optimized
   2591..2613    +  misc_feature   MCS (fragment): pBluescript multiple cloning site
   2627..2761    -  polyA_signal   SV40 poly(A) signal: SV40 polyadenylation signal
   2784..2867    -  CDS            large T antigen (fragment): large T antigen from SV40 (simian virus 40)
   2861..3091    -  CDS            str (fragment): STR_KLEPN - Protein inferred from homology: Swiss-Prot protein existence level 3. The aminoglycoside phosphotransferases achieve inactivation of their antibiotic substrates by phosphorylation. From Klebsiella pneumoniae.
   3210..3314    +  promoter       AmpR promoter: bla
   3315..4175    +  CDS            AmpR: β-lactamase; bla; confers resistance to ampicillin, carbenicillin, and related antibiotics
   4346..4934    +  rep_origin     ori: high-copy-number ColE1/pMB1/pBR322/pUC origin of replication
>Addgene plasmid #202894 | Salsa-BC53-P1E5 | addgene full sequence | sequence record 413436 | Addgene NGS Result
AGCGCCCAATACGCAAACCGCCTCTCCCCGCGCGTTGGCCGATTCATTAATGCAGTCGAGGGATCTCCAT
AAGAGAAGAGGGACAGCTATGACTGGGAGTAGTCAGGAGAGGAGGAAAAATCTGGCTAGTAAAACATGTA
AGGAAAATTTTAGGGATGTTAAAGAAAAAAATAACACAAAACAAAATATAAAAAAAATCTAACCTCAAGT
CAAGGCTTTTCTATGGAATAAGGAATGGACAGCAGGGGGCTGTTTCATATACTGATGACCTCTTTATAGC
CAACCTTTGTTCATGGCAGCCAGCATATGGGCATATGTTGCCAAACTCTAAACCAAATACTCATTCTGAT
GTTTTAAATGATTTGCCCTCCCATATGTCCTTCCGAGTGAGAGACACAAAAAATTCCAACACACTATTGC
AATGAAAATAAATTTCCTTTATTAGCCAGAAGTCAGATGCTCAAGGGGCTTCATGATGTCCCCATAATTT
TTGGCAGAGGGAAAAAGATCGATCTCAGTGGTATTTGTGAGCCAGGGCATTGGCCACACCAGCCACCACC
TTCTGATAGGCAGCCTGCACCTGAGGAGTGAATTCTTTGCCAAAATGATGAGACAGCACAACAACCAGCA
CGTTGCCCAGGAGCTGTAGGAAAGAGAAGAAGGCATGAACATGGTTAGCAGAGGGGCCCGGTTTGGACTC
AGAGTATTTTATCCTCATCTCAAACAGTGTATATCATTGTAACCATAAAGAGAAAGGCAGGATGATGACC
AGGGTGTAGTTGTTTCTACCAATAAGAATATTTCCACGCCAGCCAGAATTTATATGCAGAAATATTCTAC
CTTATCATTTAATTATAACAATTGTTCTCTAAAACTGTGCTGAAGTACAATATAATATACCCTGATTGCC
TTGAAAAAAAAGTGATTAGAGAAAGTACTTACAATCTGACAAATAAACAAAAGTGAATTTAAAAATTCGT
TACAAATGCAAGCTAAAGTTTAACGAAAAAGTTACAGAAAATGAAAAGAAAATAAGAGGAGACAATGGTT
GTCAACAGAGTAGAAAGTGAAAGAAACAAAATTATCATGAGGGTCCATGGTGATACAAGGGACATCTTCC
CATTCTAAACAACACCCTGAAAACTTTGCCCCCTCCATATAACATGAATTTTACAATAGCGAAAAAGAAA
GAACAATCAAGGGTCCCCAAACTCACCCTGAAGTTCTCAGCTCTAGAGATATCGTCGAGGCCGCGCTAGC
GTTTAAACTGTCGACCTTAATTAAGAGATCTGCTCGAGGCGCGTCAGCTGACTAGAGGATCCCCGGGTAC
CGAGCTCGAATTCGGGGCCGCGGAGGCTGGATCGGTCCCGGTGTCTTCTATGGAGGTCAAAACAGCGTGG
ATGGCGTCTCCAGGCGATCTGACGGTTCACTAAACGAGCTCTGCTTATATAGGCCTCCCACCGTACACGC
CTACCTCGACCCGGGTACCGAGCTCGACTTTCACTTTTCTCTATCACTGATAGGGAGTGGTAAACTCGAC
TTTCACTTTTCTCTATCACTGATAGGGAGTGGTAAACTCGACTTTCACTTTTCTCTATCACTGATAGGGA
GTGGTAAACTCGACTTTCACTTTTCTCTATCACTGATAGGGAGTGGTAAACTCGACTTTCACTTTTCTCT
ATCACTGATAGGGAGTGGTAAACTCGACCTATATAAGCAGAGCTCGTTTAGTGAACCGTCAGATCGCCTG
GAGACGCCATCCACGCTGTTTTGACCTCCATAGAAGACACCGGGACCGATCCAGCCTCCGCGGCCCCGAA
TTCCTGCAGCGGCCGCTCTAGAACTAGTGGATCCCCGCGGATGGTGAGCAAGGGCGAGGAGCTGTTCACC
GGGGTGGTGCCCATCCTGGTCGAGCTGGACGGCGACGTAAACGGCCACAAGTTCAGCGTGTCCGGCGAGG
GCGAGGGCGATGCCACCTACGGCAAGCTGACCCTGAAGTTCATCTGCACCACCGGCAAGCTGCCCGTGCC
CTGGCCCACCCTCGTGACCACCCTGACCTACGGCGTGCAGTGCTTCAGCCGCTACCCCGACCACATGAAG
CAGCACGACTTCTTCAAGTCCGCCATGCCCGAAGGCTACGTCCAGGAGCGCACCATCTTCTTCAAGGACG
ACGGCAACTACAAGACCCGCGCCGAGGTGAAGTTCGAGGGCGACACCCTGGTGAACCGCATCGAGCTGAA
GGGCATCGACTTCAAGGAGGACGGCAACATCCTGGGGCACAAGCTGGAGTACAACTACAACAGCCACAAC
GTCTATATCATGGCCGACAAGCAGAAGAACGGCATCAAGGTGAACTTCAAGATCCGCCACAACATCGAGG
ACGGCAGCGTGCAGCTCGCCGACCACTACCAGCAGAACACCCCCATCGGCGACGGCCCCGTGCTGCTGCC
CGACAACCACTACCTGAGCACCCAGTCCGCCCTGAGCAAAGACCCCAACGAGAAGCGCGATCACATGGTC
CTGCTGGAGTTCGTGACCGCCGCCGGGATCACTCTCGGCATGGACGAGCTGTACAAGTAAATCGGCTGCC
GAATTCGATATCAAGCTTGTCGACCTAGTTCTAGAGGATCCAGACATGATAAGATACATTGATGAGTTTG
GACAAACCACAACTAGAATGCAGTGAAAAAAATGCTTTATTTGTGAAATTTGTGATGCTATTGCTTTATT
TGTAACCATTATAAGCTGCAATAAACAAGTTAACAACAACAATTGCATTCATTTTATGTTTCAGGTTCAG
GGGGAGGTGTGGGAGGTTTTTTAAAGCAAGTAAAACCTCTACAAATGTGGTATGGCTGATTATGATCCTG
CAAGCCTCGTCGTCCTGGCCGGACCACGCTATCTGTGCAAGGTCCCCGGCCCCGGACGCGCGCTCCATGA
GCAGAGCGCCCGCCGCCGAGGCGAAGACTCGGGCGGCGCCCTGCCCGTCCCACCAGGTCAACAGGCGGTA
ACCGGCCTCTTCATCGGGAATGCGCGCGACCTTCAGCATCGCCGGCATGTCCCCCTGGCGGACGGGAAGT
ATCCAGCTCGACCAAGCTGGCCGCGTCGAGTGAAGACGAAAGGGCCTCGTGATACGCCTATTTTTATAGG
TTAATGTCATGATAATAATGGTTTCTTAGACGTCAGGTGGCACTTTTCGGGGAAATGTGCGCGGAACCCC
TATTTGTTTATTTTTCTAAATACATTCAAATATGTATCCGCTCATGAGACAATAACCCTGATAAATGCTT
CAATAATATTGAAAAAGGAAGAGTATGAGTATTCAACATTTCCGTGTCGCCCTTATTCCCTTTTTTGCGG
CATTTTGCCTTCCTGTTTTTGCTCACCCAGAAACGCTGGTGAAAGTAAAAGATGCTGAAGATCAGTTGGG
TGCACGAGTGGGTTACATCGAACTGGATCTCAACAGCGGTAAGATCCTTGAGAGTTTTCGCCCCGAAGAA
CGTTTTCCAATGATGAGCACTTTTAAAGTTCTGCTATGTGGCGCGGTATTATCCCGTGTTGACGCCGGGC
AAGAGCAACTCGGTCGCCGCATACACTATTCTCAGAATGACTTGGTTGAGTACTCACCAGTCACAGAAAA
GCATCTTACGGATGGCATGACAGTAAGAGAATTATGCAGTGCTGCCATAACCATGAGTGATAACACTGCG
GCCAACTTACTTCTGACAACGATCGGAGGACCGAAGGAGCTAACCGCTTTTTTGCACAACATGGGGGATC
ATGTAACTCGCCTTGATCGTTGGGAACCGGAGCTGAATGAAGCCATACCAAACGACGAGCGTGACACCAC
GATGCCTGTAGCAATGGCAACAACGTTGCGCAAACTATTAACTGGCGAACTACTTACTCTAGCTTCCCGG
CAACAATTAATAGACTGGATGGAGGCGGATAAAGTTGCAGGACCACTTCTGCGCTCGGCCCTTCCGGCTG
GCTGGTTTATTGCTGATAAATCTGGAGCCGGTGAGCGTGGGTCTCGCGGTATCATTGCAGCACTGGGGCC
AGATGGTAAGCCCTCCCGTATCGTAGTTATCTACACGACGGGGAGTCAGGCAACTATGGATGAACGAAAT
AGACAGATCGCTGAGATAGGTGCCTCACTGATTAAGCATTGGTAACTGTCAGACCAAGTTTACTCATATA
TACTTTAGATTGATTTAAAACTTCATTTTTAATTTAAAAGGATCTAGGTGAAGATCCTTTTTGATAATCT
CATGACCAAAATCCCTTAACGTGAGTTTTCGTTCCACTGAGCGTCAGACCCCGTAGAAAAGATCAAAGGA
TCTTCTTGAGATCCTTTTTTTCTGCGCGTAATCTGCTGCTTGCAAACAAAAAAACCACCGCTACCAGCGG
TGGTTTGTTTGCCGGATCAAGAGCTACCAACTCTTTTTCCGAAGGTAACTGGCTTCAGCAGAGCGCAGAT
ACCAAATACTGTTCTTCTAGTGTAGCCGTAGTTAGGCCACCACTTCAAGAACTCTGTAGCACCGCCTACA
TACCTCGCTCTGCTAATCCTGTTACCAGTGGCTGCTGCCAGTGGCGATAAGTCGTGTCTTACCGGGTTGG
ACTCAAGACGATAGTTACCGGATAAGGCGCAGCGGTCGGGCTGAACGGGGGGTTCGTGCACACAGCCCAG
CTTGGAGCGAACGACCTACACCGAACTGAGATACCTACAGCGTGAGCTATGAGAAAGCGCCACGCTTCCC
GAAGGGAGAAAGGCGGACAGGTATCCGGTAAGCGGCAGGGTCGGAACAGGAGAGCGCACGAGGGAGCTTC
CAGGGGGAAACGCCTGGTATCTTTATAGTCCTGTCGGGTTTCGCCACCTCTGACTTGAGCGTCGATTTTT
GTGATGCTCGTCAGGGGGGCGGAGCCTATGGAAAAACGCCAGCAACGCGGCCTTTTTACGGTTCCTGGCC
TTTTGCTGGCCTTTTGCTCACATGTTCTTTCCTGCGTTATCCCCTGATTCTGTGGATAACCGTATTACCG
CCTTTGAGTGAGCTGATACCGCTCGCCGCAGCCGAACGACCGAGCGCAGCGAGTCAGTGAGCGAGGAAGC
GGAAG
