>Addgene plasmid #202894 | Salsa-BC53-P1E5 | depositor partial sequence | sequence record 393767 | BC53
ATCGGCTGCC
